LOCUS       Exported 17227 bp ds-DNA circular UNA 15-NOV-2018
DEFINITION  Assembly created from [pCARRIER
            SmallBOB][pEXPR1,2-TRE-Tight-FUT8][pAT10 (Lila's
            hEF1a)][pKL493][pADAPTER Seq4_KanAdapter_SeqX].
ACCESSION   urn.local.Michelle_Chang.o-9r4topm
VERSION     .
KEYWORDS    .
SOURCE      natural DNA sequence
  ORGANISM  unspecified
REFERENCE   1 (bases 1 to 17227)
  AUTHORS   .
  TITLE     Direct Submission
  JOURNAL   Exported Mar 25, 2019 from SnapGene 4.2.2 http://www.snapgene.com
FEATURES             Location/Qualifiers
     source          1..17227
                     /organism="unspecified"
                     /mol_type="genomic DNA"
     source          714..1265
                     /organism="AAV-CAGGS-EGFP Sequence"
                     /mol_type="other DNA"
                     /note="color: #ffffff"
     source          1346..1380
                     /organism="AAV-CAGGS-EGFP Sequence"
                     /mol_type="other DNA"
                     /note="color: #ffffff"
     source          4189..4944
                     /organism="AAV-CAGGS-EGFP Sequence"
                     /mol_type="other DNA"
                     /note="color: #ffffff"
     source          4990..5024
                     /organism="AAV-CAGGS-EGFP Sequence"
                     /mol_type="other DNA"
                     /note="color: #ffffff"
     source          7702..8457
                     /organism="AAV-CAGGS-EGFP Sequence"
                     /mol_type="other DNA"
                     /note="color: #ffffff"
     source          8503..8537
                     /organism="AAV-CAGGS-EGFP Sequence"
                     /mol_type="other DNA"
                     /note="color: #ffffff"
     source          10472..11188
                     /organism="Cloning vector pUC19"
                     /mol_type="other DNA"
                     /note="color: #ffffff"
     source          11219..11974
                     /organism="AAV-CAGGS-EGFP Sequence"
                     /mol_type="other DNA"
                     /note="color: #ffffff"
     source          13582..14623
                     /note="color: #ffffff"
     misc_feature    4..41
                     /note="color: #a6acb3"
     misc_feature    81..90
                     /note="color: #a6acb3"
     CDS             87..686
                     /note="color: #993366; direction: RIGHT"
     misc_feature    complement(691..711)
                     /label=Geneious type: attB2
                     /note="Geneious type: attB2"
                     /note="color: #a6acb3; direction: LEFT"
     misc_feature    714..717
                     /label=Geneious type: ligation
                     /note="Geneious type: ligation"
                     /note="color: #a6acb3"
     terminator      722..1248
                     /note="color: #ffffff"
     primer_bind     1171..1204
                     /note="color: #a020f0; direction: RIGHT"
     misc_feature    1266..1277
                     /label=Geneious type: motif
                     /note="Geneious type: motif"
                     /note="color: #a6acb3"
     misc_feature    1266..1269
                     /label=Geneious type: ligation
                     /note="Geneious type: ligation"
                     /note="color: #a6acb3"
     misc_feature    1270..1300
                     /label=Geneious type: Concatenated sequence
                     /note="Geneious type: Concatenated sequence"
                     /note="color: #a6acb3"
     misc_feature    1278..1281
                     /label=Geneious type: ligation
                     /note="Geneious type: ligation"
                     /note="color: #a6acb3"
     misc_feature    complement(1301..1345)
                     /label=Geneious type: motif
                     /note="Geneious type: motif"
                     /note="color: #a6acb3; direction: LEFT"
     misc_feature    1345..1346
                     /label=Geneious type: Editing History Deletion
                     /note="Geneious type: Editing History Deletion"
                     /note="color: #a6acb3"
     misc_feature    1469..1712
                     /label=Geneious type: chromatin insulator
                     /note="Geneious type: chromatin insulator"
                     /note="color: #a6acb3"
     misc_feature    1752..1995
                     /label=Geneious type: chromatin insulator
                     /note="Geneious type: chromatin insulator"
                     /note="color: #a6acb3"
     misc_feature    2012..2016
                     /label=Geneious type: Editing History Insertion
                     /note="Geneious type: Editing History Insertion"
                     /note="color: #a6acb3"
     misc_feature    2115..2132
                     /note="color: #a6acb3"
     misc_feature    2150..2167
                     /note="color: #a6acb3"
     misc_feature    2186..2203
                     /note="color: #a6acb3"
     misc_feature    2222..2239
                     /note="color: #a6acb3"
     misc_feature    2257..2274
                     /note="color: #a6acb3"
     misc_feature    2293..2310
                     /note="color: #a6acb3"
     misc_feature    2325..2382
                     /note="color: #a6acb3"
     misc_feature    complement(2330..2349)
                     /label=Geneious type: primer_bind_reverse
                     /note="Geneious type: primer_bind_reverse"
                     /note="color: #a6acb3; direction: LEFT"
     primer_bind     2357..2381
                     /note="color: #a020f0; direction: RIGHT"
     misc_feature    2400..2421
                     /label=Geneious type: attP1
                     /note="Geneious type: attP1"
                     /note="color: #a6acb3"
     misc_feature    2428..2433
                     /note="color: #a6acb3"
     gene            2434..4161
                     /note="color: #a6acb3; direction: RIGHT"
     terminator      4197..4723
                     /note="color: #ffffff"
     misc_feature    complement(4277..4296)
                     /label=Geneious type: primer_bind_reverse
                     /note="Geneious type: primer_bind_reverse"
                     /note="color: #a6acb3; direction: LEFT"
     primer_bind     4646..4679
                     /note="color: #a020f0; direction: RIGHT"
     primer_bind     4673..4693
                     /note="color: #a020f0; direction: RIGHT"
     misc_feature    complement(4687..4706)
                     /label=Geneious type: primer_bind_reverse
                     /note="Geneious type: primer_bind_reverse"
                     /note="color: #a6acb3; direction: LEFT"
     primer_bind     4757..4790
                     /note="color: #a020f0; direction: RIGHT"
     misc_feature    complement(4758..4774)
                     /label=Geneious type: primer_bind_reverse
                     /note="Geneious type: primer_bind_reverse"
                     /note="color: #a6acb3; direction: LEFT"
     misc_feature    complement(4771..4794)
                     /label=Geneious type: primer_bind_reverse
                     /note="Geneious type: primer_bind_reverse"
                     /note="color: #a6acb3; direction: LEFT"
     misc_feature    complement(4771..4793)
                     /label=Geneious type: primer_bind_reverse
                     /note="Geneious type: primer_bind_reverse"
                     /note="color: #a6acb3; direction: LEFT"
     misc_feature    4944..4945
                     /label=Geneious type: Editing History Deletion
                     /note="Geneious type: Editing History Deletion"
                     /note="color: #a6acb3"
     misc_feature    4945..4989
                     /label=Geneious type: motif
                     /note="Geneious type: motif"
                     /note="color: #a6acb3"
     misc_feature    5113..5356
                     /label=Geneious type: chromatin insulator
                     /note="Geneious type: chromatin insulator"
                     /note="color: #a6acb3"
     misc_feature    5396..5639
                     /label=Geneious type: chromatin insulator
                     /note="Geneious type: chromatin insulator"
                     /note="color: #a6acb3"
     misc_feature    5656..5660
                     /label=Geneious type: Editing History Insertion
                     /note="Geneious type: Editing History Insertion"
                     /note="color: #a6acb3"
     misc_feature    5736..6909
                     /note="color: #a6acb3"
     primer_bind     5955..5974
                     /note="color: #a020f0; direction: RIGHT"
     misc_feature    complement(6284..6303)
                     /label=Geneious type: primer_bind_reverse
                     /note="Geneious type: primer_bind_reverse"
                     /note="color: #a6acb3; direction: LEFT"
     primer_bind     6864..6884
                     /note="color: #a020f0; direction: RIGHT"
     misc_feature    6933..6953
                     /label=Geneious type: attP1
                     /note="Geneious type: attP1"
                     /note="color: #a6acb3"
     misc_feature    6966..7673
                     /gene="""""rtTA3 other"
                     /note="color: #a6acb3"
     misc_feature    complement(6972..6992)
                     /label=Geneious type: primer_bind_reverse
                     /note="Geneious type: primer_bind_reverse"
                     /note="color: #a6acb3; direction: LEFT"
     primer_bind     6972..6991
                     /note="color: #a020f0; direction: RIGHT"
     terminator      7710..8236
                     /note="color: #ffffff"
     primer_bind     8159..8192
                     /note="color: #a020f0; direction: RIGHT"
     primer_bind     8270..8303
                     /note="color: #a020f0; direction: RIGHT"
     misc_feature    8457..8458
                     /label=Geneious type: Editing History Deletion
                     /note="Geneious type: Editing History Deletion"
                     /note="color: #a6acb3"
     misc_feature    8458..8502
                     /label=Geneious type: motif
                     /note="Geneious type: motif"
                     /note="color: #a6acb3"
     misc_feature    8626..8869
                     /label=Geneious type: chromatin insulator
                     /note="Geneious type: chromatin insulator"
                     /note="color: #a6acb3"
     misc_feature    8909..9152
                     /label=Geneious type: chromatin insulator
                     /note="Geneious type: chromatin insulator"
                     /note="color: #a6acb3"
     misc_feature    9169..9173
                     /label=Geneious type: Editing History Insertion
                     /note="Geneious type: Editing History Insertion"
                     /note="color: #a6acb3"
     misc_feature    9249..10422
                     /note="color: #a6acb3"
     misc_feature    10445..10469
                     /label=Geneious type: attP1
                     /note="Geneious type: attP1"
                     /note="color: #a6acb3"
     misc_feature    10470..10471
                     /note="color: #a6acb3"
     primer_bind     10472..10492
                     /note="color: #a020f0; direction: RIGHT"
     CDS             10476..11188
                     /note="color: #993366; direction: RIGHT"
     primer_bind     10476..10497
                     /note="color: #a020f0; direction: RIGHT"
     primer_bind     complement(10776..10795)
                     /note="color: #a020f0; direction: LEFT"
     primer_bind     11151..11171
                     /note="color: #a020f0; direction: RIGHT"
     misc_feature    11192..11193
                     /label=Geneious type: Editing History Deletion
                     /note="Geneious type: Editing History Deletion"
                     /note="color: #a6acb3"
     terminator      11227..11753
                     /note="color: #ffffff"
     primer_bind     11676..11709
                     /note="color: #a020f0; direction: RIGHT"
     primer_bind     11787..11820
                     /note="color: #a020f0; direction: RIGHT"
     misc_feature    11975..12019
                     /label=Geneious type: motif
                     /note="Geneious type: motif"
                     /note="color: #a6acb3"
     misc_feature    12021..12024
                     /label=Geneious type: ligation
                     /note="Geneious type: ligation"
                     /note="color: #a6acb3"
     misc_feature    12034..12037
                     /label=Geneious type: ligation
                     /note="Geneious type: ligation"
                     /note="color: #a6acb3"
     misc_feature    12102..12345
                     /label=Geneious type: chromatin insulator
                     /note="Geneious type: chromatin insulator"
                     /note="color: #a6acb3"
     misc_feature    12385..12628
                     /label=Geneious type: chromatin insulator
                     /note="Geneious type: chromatin insulator"
                     /note="color: #a6acb3"
     misc_feature    12645..12649
                     /label=Geneious type: Editing History Insertion
                     /note="Geneious type: Editing History Insertion"
                     /note="color: #a6acb3"
     misc_feature    12646..12649
                     /label=Geneious type: ligation
                     /note="Geneious type: ligation"
                     /note="color: #a6acb3"
     misc_feature    12660..12664
                     /label=Geneious type: motif
                     /note="Geneious type: motif"
                     /note="color: #a6acb3"
     misc_feature    12660..12663
                     /label=Geneious type: ligation
                     /note="Geneious type: ligation"
                     /note="color: #a6acb3"
     misc_feature    12665..12709
                     /label=Geneious type: motif
                     /note="Geneious type: motif"
                     /note="color: #a6acb3"
     misc_feature    12728
                     /label=Geneious type: motif
                     /note="Geneious type: motif"
                     /note="color: #a6acb3"
     misc_feature    12729..12734
                     /label=Geneious type: motif
                     /note="Geneious type: motif"
                     /note="color: #a6acb3"
     misc_feature    12729..12732
                     /label=Geneious type: ligation
                     /note="Geneious type: ligation"
                     /note="color: #a6acb3"
     misc_feature    13578..13579
                     /label=Geneious type: ligation
                     /note="Geneious type: ligation"
                     /note="color: #a6acb3"
     CDS             13694..14503
                     /note="color: #993366; direction: RIGHT"
     misc_feature    14624..14668
                     /label=Geneious type: motif
                     /note="Geneious type: motif"
                     /note="color: #a6acb3"
     misc_feature    14669..17156
                     /label=Geneious type: Concatenated sequence
                     /note="Geneious type: Concatenated sequence"
                     /note="color: #a6acb3"
     misc_feature    join(14670..17227,1..14669)
                     /label=Geneious type: origin
                     /note="Geneious type: origin"
                     /note="color: #a6acb3"
     misc_feature    14670..14673
                     /label=Geneious type: ligation
                     /note="Geneious type: ligation"
                     /note="color: #a6acb3"
     misc_feature    14696..14699
                     /label=Geneious type: ligation
                     /note="Geneious type: ligation"
                     /note="color: #a6acb3"
     rep_origin      complement(14741..15360)
                     /direction=LEFT
                     /note="color: #ffff00"
     gene            complement(15515..16375)
                     /gene="Ampicillin"
                     /label=Ampicillin
                     /note="color: #a6acb3; direction: LEFT"
     misc_feature    17157..17160
                     /label=Geneious type: ligation
                     /note="Geneious type: ligation"
                     /note="color: #a6acb3"
     misc_feature    17161..17192
                     /label=Geneious type: Concatenated sequence
                     /note="Geneious type: Concatenated sequence"
                     /note="color: #a6acb3"
     misc_feature    join(17193..17227,1..1265)
                     /label=Geneious type: Concatenated sequence
                     /note="Geneious type: Concatenated sequence"
                     /note="color: #a6acb3"
ORIGIN
        1 gagggcttgt cgacgacggc ggactccgtc gtcaggatca tgaattcgac cccaagtttg
       61 tacaaaaaag cagacggcct gccaccatga ccgagtacaa gcccacggtg cgcctcgcca
      121 cccgcgacga cgtcccccgg gccgtacgca ccctcgccgc cgcgttcgcc gactaccccg
      181 ccacgcgcca caccgtcgac ccggaccgcc acatcgagcg ggtcaccgag ctgcaagaac
      241 tcttcctcac gcgcgtcggg ctcgacatcg gcaaggtgtg ggtcgcggac gacggcgccg
      301 cggtggcggt ctggaccacg ccggagagcg tcgaagcggg ggcggtgttc gccgagatcg
      361 gcccgcgcat ggccgagttg agcggttccc ggctggccgc gcagcaacag atggaaggcc
      421 tcctggcgcc gcaccggccc aaggagcccg cgtggttcct ggccaccgtc ggcgtctcgc
      481 ccgaccacca gggcaagggt ctgggcagcg ccgtcgtgct ccccggagtg gaggcggccg
      541 agcgcgccgg ggtgcccgcc ttcctggaga cctccgcgcc ccgcaacctc cccttctacg
      601 agcggctcgg cttcaccgtc accgccgacg tcgaggtgcc cgaaggaccg cgcacctggt
      661 gcatgacccg caagcccggt gcctgatacc cagctttctt gtacaaagtg gtacgcgtga
      721 attcactcct caggtgcagg ctgcctatca gaaggtggtg gctggtgtgg ccaatgccct
      781 ggctcacaaa taccactgag atctttttcc ctctgccaaa aattatgggg acatcatgaa
      841 gccccttgag catctgactt ctggctaata aaggaaattt attttcattg caatagtgtg
      901 ttggaatttt ttgtgtctct cactcggaag gacatatggg agggcaaatc atttaaaaca
      961 tcagaatgag tatttggttt agagtttggc aacatatgcc catatgctgg ctgccatgaa
     1021 caaaggttgg ctataaagag gtcatcagta tatgaaacag ccccctgctg tccattcctt
     1081 attccataga aaagccttga cttgaggtta gatttttttt atattttgtt ttgtgttatt
     1141 tttttcttta acatccctaa aattttcctt acatgtttta ctagccagat ttttcctcct
     1201 ctcctgacta ctcccagtca tagctgtccc tcttctctta tggagatccc tcgacctgca
     1261 gcccaagctt gaattctcta gaattaccct gttatcccta ggtttaccga gctcttattg
     1321 gttttcaaac ttcattgact gtgccaagct tctgacctct tctcttcctc ccacagggcc
     1381 tcgagacaat tgcatcgatg gtaccagtga aagtctgcaa tgaattcgag ttggcgcgcc
     1441 tgtcattcta aatctctctt tcagcctaaa gctttttccc cgtatccccc caggtgtctg
     1501 caggctcaaa gagcagcgag aagcgttcag aggaaagcga tcccgtgcca ccttccccgt
     1561 gcccgggctg tccccgcacg ctgccggctc ggggatgcgg ggggagcgcc ggaccggagc
     1621 ggagccccgg gcggctcgct gctgccccct agcgggggag ggacgtaatt acatccctgg
     1681 gggctttggg agggggctgt ccccgtgagc tcccaggcgc gcctgtcatt ctaaatctct
     1741 ctttcagcct aaagcttttt ccccgtatcc ccccaggtgt ctgcaggctc aaagagcagc
     1801 gagaagcgtt cagaggaaag cgatcccgtg ccaccttccc cgtgcccggg ctgtccccgc
     1861 acgctgccgg ctcggggatg cggggggagc gccggaccgg agcggagccc cgggcggctc
     1921 gctgctgccc cctagcgggg gagggacgta attacatccc tgggggcttt gggggggggc
     1981 tgtccccgtg agctcccagg cgcgccaact cggtaccgta tcgatgtcga cgttaacgct
     2041 agtgatatca actttgtata gaaaagttgg ctccgaattc gcccttcagg tccgaggttc
     2101 tagacgagtt tactccctat cagtgataga gaacgatgtc gagtttactc cctatcagtg
     2161 atagagaacg tatgtcgagt ttactcccta tcagtgatag agaacgtatg tcgagtttac
     2221 tccctatcag tgatagagaa cgtatgtcga gtttatccct atcagtgata gagaacgtat
     2281 gtcgagttta ctccctatca gtgatagaga acgtatgtcg aggtaggcgt gtacggtggg
     2341 aggcctatat aagcagagct cgtttagtga accgtcagat cgcaaagggc gaattcgacc
     2401 caagtttgta caaaaaagca ggctgatgcc accatgcggg catggactgg ttcctggcgt
     2461 tggattatgc tcattctttt tgcctggggg accttattgt tttatatagg tggtcatttg
     2521 gttcgagata atgaccaccc tgaccattct agcagagaac tctccaagat tcttgcaaag
     2581 ctggagcgct taaaacaaca aaatgaagac ttgaggagaa tggctgagtc tctccgaata
     2641 ccagaaggcc ctattgatca ggggacagct acaggaagag tccgtgtttt agaagaacag
     2701 cttgttaagg ccaaagaaca gattgaaaat tacaagaaac aagctaggaa tgatctggga
     2761 aaggatcatg aaatcttaag gaggaggatt gaaaatggag ctaaagagct ctggtttttt
     2821 ctacaaagtg aattgaagaa attaaagaaa ttagaaggaa acgaactcca aagacatgca
     2881 gatgaaattc ttttggattt aggacatcat gaaaggtcta tcatgacaga tctatactac
     2941 ctcagtcaaa cagatggagc aggtgagtgg cgggaaaaag aagccaaaga tctgacagag
     3001 ctggtccagc ggagaataac atatctgcag aatcccaagg actgcagcaa agccagaaag
     3061 ctggtatgta atatcaacaa aggctgtggc tatggatgtc aactccatca tgtggtttac
     3121 tgcttcatga ttgcttatgg cacccagcga acactcatct tggaatctca gaattggcgc
     3181 tatgctactg gaggatggga gactgtgttt agacctgtaa gtgagacatg cacagacagg
     3241 tctggcctct ccactggaca ctggtcaggt gaagtgaagg acaaaaatgt tcaagtggtc
     3301 gagctcccca ttgtagacag cctccatcct cgtcctcctt acttaccctt ggctgtacca
     3361 gaagaccttg cagatcgact cctgagagtc catggtgatc ctgcagtgtg gtgggtatcc
     3421 cagtttgtca aatacttgat ccgtccacaa ccttggctgg aaagggaaat agaagaaacc
     3481 accaagaagc ttggcttcaa acatccagtt attggagtcc atgtcagacg cactgacaaa
     3541 gtgggaacag aagcagcctt ccatcccatt gaggaataca tggtacacgt tgaagaacat
     3601 tttcagcttc tcgaacgcag aatgaaagtg gataaaaaaa gagtgtatct ggccactgat
     3661 gacccttctt tgttaaagga ggcaaagaca aagtactcca attatgaatt tattagtgat
     3721 aactctattt cttggtcagc tggactacac aaccgataca cagaaaattc acttcggggc
     3781 gtgatcctgg atatacactt tctctcccag gctgacttcc ttgtgtgtac tttttcatcc
     3841 caggtctgta gggttgctta tgaaatcatg caaacactgc atcctgatgc ctctgcaaac
     3901 ttccattctt tagatgacat ctactatttt ggaggccaaa atgcccacaa ccagattgca
     3961 gtttatcctc accaacctcg aactaaagag gaaatcccca tggaacctgg agatatcatt
     4021 ggtgtggctg gaaaccattg gaatggttac tctaaaggtg tcaacagaaa actaggaaaa
     4081 acaggcctgt acccttccta caaagtccga gagaagatag aaacagtcaa ataccctaca
     4141 tatcctgaag ctgaaaaata gtacccagct ttcttgtaca aagtggtacg cgtgaattca
     4201 ctcctcaggt gcaggctgcc tatcagaagg tggtggctgg tgtggccaat gccctggctc
     4261 acaaatacca ctgagatctt tttccctctg ccaaaaatta tggggacatc atgaagcccc
     4321 ttgagcatct gacttctggc taataaagga aatttatttt cattgcaata gtgtgttgga
     4381 attttttgtg tctctcactc ggaaggacat atgggagggc aaatcattta aaacatcaga
     4441 atgagtattt ggtttagagt ttggcaacat atgcccatat gctggctgcc atgaacaaag
     4501 gttggctata aagaggtcat cagtatatga aacagccccc tgctgtccat tccttattcc
     4561 atagaaaagc cttgacttga ggttagattt tttttatatt ttgttttgtg ttattttttt
     4621 ctttaacatc cctaaaattt tccttacatg ttttactagc cagatttttc ctcctctcct
     4681 gactactccc agtcatagct gtccctcttc tcttatggag atccctcgac ctgcagccca
     4741 agcttggcgt aatcatggtc atagctgttt cctgtgtgaa attgttatcc gctcacaatt
     4801 ccacacaaca tacgagccgg aagcataaag tgtaaagcct ggggtgccta atgagtgagc
     4861 taactcacat taattgcgtt gcgctcactg cccgctttcc agtcgggaaa cctgtcgtgc
     4921 cagcggatcg acagtactaa gcttggtgcg tttttatgct tgtagtattg tataatgttt
     4981 ttaagatcca agcttctgac ctcttctctt cctcccacag ggcctcgaga caattgcatc
     5041 gatggtacca gtgaaagtct gcaatgaatt cgagttggcg cgcctgtcat tctaaatctc
     5101 tctttcagcc taaagctttt tccccgtatc cccccaggtg tctgcaggct caaagagcag
     5161 cgagaagcgt tcagaggaaa gcgatcccgt gccaccttcc ccgtgcccgg gctgtccccg
     5221 cacgctgccg gctcggggat gcggggggag cgccggaccg gagcggagcc ccgggcggct
     5281 cgctgctgcc ccctagcggg ggagggacgt aattacatcc ctgggggctt tgggaggggg
     5341 ctgtccccgt gagctcccag gcgcgcctgt cattctaaat ctctctttca gcctaaagct
     5401 ttttccccgt atccccccag gtgtctgcag gctcaaagag cagcgagaag cgttcagagg
     5461 aaagcgatcc cgtgccacct tccccgtgcc cgggctgtcc ccgcacgctg ccggctcggg
     5521 gatgcggggg gagcgccgga ccggagcgga gccccgggcg gctcgctgct gccccctagc
     5581 gggggaggga cgtaattaca tccctggggg ctttgggggg gggctgtccc cgtgagctcc
     5641 caggcgcgcc aactcggtac cgtatcgatg tcgacgttaa cgctagtgat atcaactttg
     5701 tatagaaaag ttggctccga attcgccctt attaattggc tccggtgccc gtcagtgggc
     5761 agagcgcaca tcgcccacag tccccgagaa gttgtgggga ggggtcggca attgaaccgg
     5821 tgcctagaga aggtggcgcg gggtaaactg ggaaagtgat gtcgtgtact ggctccgcct
     5881 ttttcccgag ggtgggggag aaccgtatat aagtgcagta gtcgccgtga acgttctttt
     5941 tcgcaacggg tttgccgcca gaacacaggt aagtgccgtg tgtggttccc gcgggcctgg
     6001 cctctttacg ggttatggcc cttgcgtgcc ttgaattact tccacctggc tgcagtacgt
     6061 gattcttgat cccgagcttc gggttggaag tgggtgggag agttcgaggc cttgcgctta
     6121 aggagcccct tcgcctcgtg cttgagttga ggcctggcct gggcgctggg gccgccgcgt
     6181 gcgaatctgg tggcaccttc gcgcctgtct cgctgctttc gataagtctc tagccattta
     6241 aaatttttga tgacctgctg cgacgctttt tttctggcaa gatagtcttg taaatgcggg
     6301 ccaagatctg cacactggta tttcggtttt tggggccgcg ggcggcgacg gggcccgtgc
     6361 gtcccagcgc acatgttcgg cgaggcgggg cctgcgagcg cggccaccga gaatcggacg
     6421 ggggtagtct caagctggcc ggcctgctct ggtgcctggc ctcgcgccgc cgtgtatcgc
     6481 cccgccctgg gcggcaaggc tggcccggtc ggcaccagtt gcgtgagcgg aaagatggcc
     6541 gcttcccggc cctgctgcag ggagctcaaa atggaggacg cggcgctcgg gagagcgggc
     6601 gggtgagtca cccacacaaa ggaaaagggc ctttccgtcc tcagccgtcg cttcatgtga
     6661 ctccacggag taccgggcgc cgtccaggca cctcgattag ttctcgagct tttggagtac
     6721 gtcgtcttta ggttgggggg aggggtttta tgcgatggag tttccccaca ctgagtgggt
     6781 ggagactgaa gttaggccag cttggcactt gatgtaattc tccttggaat ttgccctttt
     6841 tgagtttgga tcttggttca ttctcaagcc tcagacagtg gttcaaagtt tttttcttcc
     6901 atttcaggtg gatcccaagg gcgaattcga cccaagtttg tacaaaaaag caggctgatg
     6961 ccaccatgtc taggctggac aagagcaaag tcataaacgg agctctggaa ttactcaatg
     7021 gtgtcggtat cgaaggcctg acgacaagga aactcgctca aaagctggga gttgagcagc
     7081 ctaccctgta ctggcacgtg aagaacaagc gggccctgct cgatgccctg ccaatcgaga
     7141 tgctggacag gcatcatacc cacttctgcc ccctggaagg cgagtcatgg caagactttc
     7201 tgcggaacaa cgccaagtca taccgctgtg ctctcctctc acatcgcgac ggggctaaag
     7261 tgcatctcgg cacccgccca acagagaaac agtacgaaac cctggaaaat cagctcgcgt
     7321 tcctgtgtca gcaaggcttc tccctggaga acgcactgta cgctctgtcc gccgtgggcc
     7381 actttacact gggctgcgta ttggaggaac aggagcatca agtagcaaaa gaggaaagag
     7441 agacacctac caccgattct atgcccccac ttctgagaca agcaattgag ctgttcgacc
     7501 ggcagggagc cgaacctgcc ttccttttcg gcctggaact aatcatatgt ggcctggaga
     7561 aacagctaaa gtgcgaaagc ggcgggccga ccgacgccct tgacgatttt gacttagaca
     7621 tgctcccagc cgatgccctt gacgattttg accttgacat gctccccggg taaataccca
     7681 gctttcttgt acaaagtggt acgcgtgaat tcactcctca ggtgcaggct gcctatcaga
     7741 aggtggtggc tggtgtggcc aatgccctgg ctcacaaata ccactgagat ctttttccct
     7801 ctgccaaaaa ttatggggac atcatgaagc cccttgagca tctgacttct ggctaataaa
     7861 ggaaatttat tttcattgca atagtgtgtt ggaatttttt gtgtctctca ctcggaagga
     7921 catatgggag ggcaaatcat ttaaaacatc agaatgagta tttggtttag agtttggcaa
     7981 catatgccca tatgctggct gccatgaaca aaggttggct ataaagaggt catcagtata
     8041 tgaaacagcc ccctgctgtc cattccttat tccatagaaa agccttgact tgaggttaga
     8101 ttttttttat attttgtttt gtgttatttt tttctttaac atccctaaaa ttttccttac
     8161 atgttttact agccagattt ttcctcctct cctgactact cccagtcata gctgtccctc
     8221 ttctcttatg gagatccctc gacctgcagc ccaagcttgg cgtaatcatg gtcatagctg
     8281 tttcctgtgt gaaattgtta tccgctcaca attccacaca acatacgagc cggaagcata
     8341 aagtgtaaag cctggggtgc ctaatgagtg agctaactca cattaattgc gttgcgctca
     8401 ctgcccgctt tccagtcggg aaacctgtcg tgccagcgga tcgacagtac taagcttggt
     8461 ctaataccca atctctcgtc ttatccagat gttttatacg ccaagcttct gacctcttct
     8521 cttcctccca cagggcctcg agacaattgc atcgatggta ccagtgaaag tctgcaatga
     8581 attcgagttg gcgcgcctgt cattctaaat ctctctttca gcctaaagct ttttccccgt
     8641 atccccccag gtgtctgcag gctcaaagag cagcgagaag cgttcagagg aaagcgatcc
     8701 cgtgccacct tccccgtgcc cgggctgtcc ccgcacgctg ccggctcggg gatgcggggg
     8761 gagcgccgga ccggagcgga gccccgggcg gctcgctgct gccccctagc gggggaggga
     8821 cgtaattaca tccctggggg ctttgggagg gggctgtccc cgtgagctcc caggcgcgcc
     8881 tgtcattcta aatctctctt tcagcctaaa gctttttccc cgtatccccc caggtgtctg
     8941 caggctcaaa gagcagcgag aagcgttcag aggaaagcga tcccgtgcca ccttccccgt
     9001 gcccgggctg tccccgcacg ctgccggctc ggggatgcgg ggggagcgcc ggaccggagc
     9061 ggagccccgg gcggctcgct gctgccccct agcgggggag ggacgtaatt acatccctgg
     9121 gggctttggg ggggggctgt ccccgtgagc tcccaggcgc gccaactcgg taccgtatcg
     9181 atgtcgacgt taacgctagt gatatcaact ttgtatagaa aagttggctc cgaattcgcc
     9241 cttattaatt ggctccggtg cccgtcagtg ggcagagcgc acatcgccca cagtccccga
     9301 gaagttgtgg ggaggggtcg gcaattgaac cggtgcctag agaaggtggc gcggggtaaa
     9361 ctgggaaagt gatgtcgtgt actggctccg cctttttccc gagggtgggg gagaaccgta
     9421 tataagtgca gtagtcgccg tgaacgttct ttttcgcaac gggtttgccg ccagaacaca
     9481 ggtaagtgcc gtgtgtggtt cccgcgggcc tggcctcttt acgggttatg gcccttgcgt
     9541 gccttgaatt acttccacct ggctgcagta cgtgattctt gatcccgagc ttcgggttgg
     9601 aagtgggtgg gagagttcga ggccttgcgc ttaaggagcc ccttcgcctc gtgcttgagt
     9661 tgaggcctgg cctgggcgct ggggccgccg cgtgcgaatc tggtggcacc ttcgcgcctg
     9721 tctcgctgct ttcgataagt ctctagccat ttaaaatttt tgatgacctg ctgcgacgct
     9781 ttttttctgg caagatagtc ttgtaaatgc gggccaagat ctgcacactg gtatttcggt
     9841 ttttggggcc gcgggcggcg acggggcccg tgcgtcccag cgcacatgtt cggcgaggcg
     9901 gggcctgcga gcgcggccac cgagaatcgg acgggggtag tctcaagctg gccggcctgc
     9961 tctggtgcct ggcctcgcgc cgccgtgtat cgccccgccc tgggcggcaa ggctggcccg
    10021 gtcggcacca gttgcgtgag cggaaagatg gccgcttccc ggccctgctg cagggagctc
    10081 aaaatggagg acgcggcgct cgggagagcg ggcgggtgag tcacccacac aaaggaaaag
    10141 ggcctttccg tcctcagccg tcgcttcatg tgactccacg gagtaccggg cgccgtccag
    10201 gcacctcgat tagttctcga gcttttggag tacgtcgtct ttaggttggg gggaggggtt
    10261 ttatgcgatg gagtttcccc acactgagtg ggtggagact gaagttaggc cagcttggca
    10321 cttgatgtaa ttctccttgg aatttgccct ttttgagttt ggatcttggt tcattctcaa
    10381 gcctcagaca gtggttcaaa gtttttttct tccatttcag gtggatccca agggcgaatt
    10441 cgacccaagt ttgtacaaaa aagcaggctg ccaccatggt gtctaagggc gaggagctga
    10501 ttaaggagaa catgcacatg aagctgtaca tggagggcac cgtgaacaac caccacttca
    10561 agtgcacatc cgagggcgaa ggcaagccct acgagggcac ccagaccatg agaatcaagg
    10621 tggtcgaggg cggccctctc cccttcgcct tcgacatcct ggctaccagc ttcatgtacg
    10681 gcagcaaaac cttcatcaac cacacccagg gcatccccga cttctttaag cagtccttcc
    10741 ctgagggctt cacatgggag agagtcacca catacgaaga cgggggcgtg ctgaccgcta
    10801 cccaggacac cagcctccag gacggctgcc tcatctacaa cgtcaagatc agaggggtga
    10861 acttcccatc caacggccct gtgatgcaga agaaaacact cggctgggag gcctccaccg
    10921 agatgctgta ccccgctgac ggcggcctgg aaggcagaag cgacatggcc ctgaagctcg
    10981 tgggcggggg ccacctgatc tgcaacttga agaccacata cagatccaag aaacccgcta
    11041 agaacctcaa gatgcccggc gtctactatg tggacagaag actggaaaga atcaaggagg
    11101 ccgacaaaga gacatacgtc gagcagcacg aggtggctgt ggccagatac tgcgacctcc
    11161 ctagcaaact ggggcacaaa cttaattgat aaacccagct ttcttgtaca aagtggtacg
    11221 cgtgaattca ctcctcaggt gcaggctgcc tatcagaagg tggtggctgg tgtggccaat
    11281 gccctggctc acaaatacca ctgagatctt tttccctctg ccaaaaatta tggggacatc
    11341 atgaagcccc ttgagcatct gacttctggc taataaagga aatttatttt cattgcaata
    11401 gtgtgttgga attttttgtg tctctcactc ggaaggacat atgggagggc aaatcattta
    11461 aaacatcaga atgagtattt ggtttagagt ttggcaacat atgcccatat gctggctgcc
    11521 atgaacaaag gttggctata aagaggtcat cagtatatga aacagccccc tgctgtccat
    11581 tccttattcc atagaaaagc cttgacttga ggttagattt tttttatatt ttgttttgtg
    11641 ttattttttt ctttaacatc cctaaaattt tccttacatg ttttactagc cagatttttc
    11701 ctcctctcct gactactccc agtcatagct gtccctcttc tcttatggag atccctcgac
    11761 ctgcagccca agcttggcgt aatcatggtc atagctgttt cctgtgtgaa attgttatcc
    11821 gctcacaatt ccacacaaca tacgagccgg aagcataaag tgtaaagcct ggggtgccta
    11881 atgagtgagc taactcacat taattgcgtt gcgctcactg cccgctttcc agtcgggaaa
    11941 cctgtcgtgc cagcggatcg acagtactaa gcttggtgaa ttcccttatg tgagtgtaaa
    12001 aggcaggcga gtttgtcccc aattgcatcg atggtaccag tgaaagtctg caatgaattc
    12061 gagttggcgc gcctgtcatt ctaaatctct ctttcagcct aaagcttttt ccccgtatcc
    12121 ccccaggtgt ctgcaggctc aaagagcagc gagaagcgtt cagaggaaag cgatcccgtg
    12181 ccaccttccc cgtgcccggg ctgtccccgc acgctgccgg ctcggggatg cggggggagc
    12241 gccggaccgg agcggagccc cgggcggctc gctgctgccc cctagcgggg gagggacgta
    12301 attacatccc tgggggcttt gggagggggc tgtccccgtg agctcccagg cgcgcctgtc
    12361 attctaaatc tctctttcag cctaaagctt tttccccgta tccccccagg tgtctgcagg
    12421 ctcaaagagc agcgagaagc gttcagagga aagcgatccc gtgccacctt ccccgtgccc
    12481 gggctgtccc cgcacgctgc cggctcgggg atgcgggggg agcgccggac cggagcggag
    12541 ccccgggcgg ctcgctgctg ccccctagcg ggggagggac gtaattacat ccctgggggc
    12601 tttggggggg ggctgtcccc gtgagctccc aggcgcgcca actcggtacc gtatcgatgt
    12661 cgacggtgcg tttttatgct tgtagtattg tataatgttt ttaagatcct agggataaca
    12721 gggtaatcgg ccgctactag ggacaggatt ggtgacagaa aagccccatc cttaggcctc
    12781 ctccttccta gtctcctgat attgggtcta acccccacct cctgttaggc agattcctta
    12841 tctggtgaca cacccccatt tcctggagcc atctctctcc ttgccagaac ctctaaggtt
    12901 tgcttacgat ggagccagag aggatcctgg gagggagagc ttggcagggg gtgggaggga
    12961 agggggggat gcgtgacctg cccggttctc agtggccacc ctgcgctacc ctctcccaga
    13021 acctgagctg ctctgacgcg gctgtctggt gcgtttcact gatcctggtg ctgcagcttc
    13081 cttacacttc ccaagaggag aagcagtttg gaaaaacaaa atcagaataa gttggtcctg
    13141 agttctaact ttggctcttc acctttctag tccccaattt atattgttcc tccgtgcgtc
    13201 agttttacct gtgagataag gccagtagcc agccccgtcc tggcagggct gtggtgagga
    13261 ggggggtgtc cgtgtggaaa actccctttg tgagaatggt gcgtcctagg tgttcaccag
    13321 gtcgtggccg cctctactcc ctttctcttt ctccatcctt ctttccttaa agagtcccca
    13381 gtgctatctg ggacatattc ctccgcccag agcagggtcc cgcttcccta aggccctgct
    13441 ctgggcttct gggtttgagt ccttggcaag cccaggagag gcgctcaggc ttccctgtcc
    13501 cccttcctcg tccaccatct catgcccctg gctctcctgc cccttcccta caggggttcc
    13561 tggctctgct ctccaccgcg ggcagctctg gcccgtgtct caaaatctct gatgttacat
    13621 tgcacaagat aaaataatat catcatgaac aataaaactg tctgcttaca taaacagtaa
    13681 tacaaggggt gttatgagcc atattcaacg ggaaacgtcg aggccgcgat taaattccaa
    13741 catggatgct gatttatatg ggtataaatg ggctcgcgat aatgtcgggc aatcaggtgc
    13801 gacaatctat cgcttgtatg ggaagcccga tgcgccagag ttgtttctga aacatggcaa
    13861 aggtagcgtt gccaatgatg ttacagatga gatggtcaga ctaaactggc tgacggaatt
    13921 tatgcctctt ccgaccatca agcattttat ccgtactcct gatgatgcat ggttactcac
    13981 cactgcgatc cccggaaaaa cagcattcca ggtattagaa gaatatcctg attcaggtga
    14041 aaatattgtt gatgcgctgg cagtgttcct gcgccggttg cattcgattc ctgtttgtaa
    14101 ttgtcctttt aacagcgatc gcgtatttcg tctcgctcag gcgcaatcac gaatgaataa
    14161 cggtttggtt gatgcgagtg attttgatga cgagcgtaat ggctggcctg ttgaacaagt
    14221 ctggaaagaa atgcataaac ttttgccatt ctcaccggat tcagtcgtca ctcatggtga
    14281 tttctcactt gataacctta tttttgacga ggggaaatta ataggttgta ttgatgttgg
    14341 acgagtcgga atcgcagacc gataccagga tcttgccatc ctatggaact gcctcggtga
    14401 gttttctcct tcattacaga aacggctttt tcaaaaatat ggtattgata atcctgatat
    14461 gaataaattg cagtttcatt tgatgctcga tgagtttttc taatcagaat tggttaattg
    14521 gttgtaacac tggcagagca ttacgctgac ttgacgggac ggcgcaagct catgaccaaa
    14581 atcccttaac gtgagttacg cgtcgttcca ctgagcgtca gacggtatca ctagtattac
    14641 agaggtaagt tataacagtc gcctaaccca attgagggga taacgcagga aagaacatgt
    14701 gagcaaaagg ccagcaaaag gccaggaacc gtaaaaaggc cgcgttgctg gcgtttttcc
    14761 ataggctccg cccccctgac gagcatcaca aaaatcgacg ctcaagtcag aggtggcgaa
    14821 acccgacagg actataaaga taccaggcgt ttccccctgg aagctccctc gtgcgctctc
    14881 ctgttccgac cctgccgctt accggatacc tgtccgcctt tctcccttcg ggaagcgtgg
    14941 cgctttctca tagctcacgc tgtaggtatc tcagttcggt gtaggtcgtt cgctccaagc
    15001 tgggctgtgt gcacgaaccc cccgttcagc ccgaccgctg cgccttatcc ggtaactatc
    15061 gtcttgagtc caacccggta agacacgact tatcgccact ggcagcagcc actggtaaca
    15121 ggattagcag agcgaggtat gtaggcggtg ctacagagtt cttgaagtgg tggcctaact
    15181 acggctacac tagaagaaca gtatttggta tctgcgctct gctgaagcca gttaccttcg
    15241 gaaaaagagt tggtagctct tgatccggca aacaaaccac cgctggtagc ggtggttttt
    15301 ttgtttgcaa gcagcagatt acgcgcagaa aaaaaggatc tcaagaagat cctttgatct
    15361 tttctacggg gtctgacgct cagtggaacg aaaactcacg ttaagggatt ttggtcatga
    15421 gattatcaaa aaggatcttc acctagatcc ttttaaatta aaaatgaagt tttaaatcaa
    15481 tctaaagtat atatgagtaa acttggtctg acagttacca atgcttaatc agtgaggcac
    15541 ctatctcagc gatctgtcta tttcgttcat ccatagttgc ctgactcccc gtcgtgtaga
    15601 taactacgat acgggagggc ttaccatctg gccccagtgc tgcaatgata ccgcgagacc
    15661 cacgctcacc ggctccagat ttatcagcaa taaaccagcc agccggaagg gccgagcgca
    15721 gaagtggtcc tgcaacttta tccgcctcca tccagtctat taattgttgc cgggaagcta
    15781 gagtaagtag ttcgccagtt aatagtttgc gcaacgttgt tgccattgct acaggcatcg
    15841 tggtgtcacg ctcgtcgttt ggtatggctt cattcagctc cggttcccaa cgatcaaggc
    15901 gagttacatg atcccccatg ttgtgcaaaa aagcggttag ctccttcggt cctccgatcg
    15961 ttgtcagaag taagttggcc gcagtgttat cactcatggt tatggcagca ctgcataatt
    16021 ctcttactgt catgccatcc gtaagatgct tttctgtgac tggtgagtac tcaaccaagt
    16081 cattctgaga atagtgtatg cggcgaccga gttgctcttg cccggcgtca atacgggata
    16141 ataccgcgcc acatagcaga actttaaaag tgctcatcat tggaaaacgt tcttcggggc
    16201 gaaaactctc aaggatctta ccgctgttga gatccagttc gatgtaaccc actcgtgcac
    16261 ccaactgatc ttcagcatct tttactttca ccagcgtttc tgggtgagca aaaacaggaa
    16321 ggcaaaatgc cgcaaaaaag ggaataaggg cgacacggaa atgttgaata ctcatactct
    16381 tcctttttca atattattga agcatttatc agggttattg tctcatgagc ggatacatat
    16441 ttgaatgtat ttagaaaaat aaacaaatag gggttccgcg cacatttccc cgaaaagtgc
    16501 cacctaaatt gtaagcgtta atattttgtt aaaattcgcg ttaaattttt gttaaatcag
    16561 ctcatttttt aaccaatagg ccgaaatcgg caaaatccct tataaatcaa aagaatagac
    16621 cgagataggg tnnnnnnnnn nnnnnnnnnn nnnnnnnnnn nnnnnnnnaa agaacgtgga
    16681 ctccaacgtc aaaggnnnnn nnnnnnnnnn nnnnnnnnnn nnnnnnnnnn nnnnnnnnnn
    16741 nnnntnnnnn nnnnnnnnnn nnnnnnnnnn nnnnnnnnnn nnnnnnnnnn nnnnnnnnnn
    16801 nnnnnnnnnn nnnnnnnnnn nnnnnnnnnn nnnnnngnnn nnnnnnnnnn nnnnnnnnnn
    16861 nnnnnnnnnn nnnnnnnnnn nnnnnnnnnn nnnnnnnnnn nnnnnnnnnn nnnnnnnnnn
    16921 nnnnnnnnnn nnnnnnnnnn nnnnnnnnnn nnnnnnnnnn ncccattcgc cattcaggct
    16981 gcgcaactgt tgggaagggc gatcggtgcg ggcctcttcg ctattacgcc agctggcgaa
    17041 agggggatgt gctgcaaggc gattaagttg ggtaacgcca gggttttccc agtcacgacg
    17101 ttgtaaaacg acggccagtg agcgcgcgta atacgactca ctatagggcg aattgggtac
    17161 cgtatcgatg tcgacgttaa cgctagtgat atcaactttg tatagaaaag ttggctccga
    17221 atttctc
//
