>Addgene plasmid #124631 | FUT8-Dox | addgene full sequence | sequence record 248079 | Addgene NGS Result
CAACTTTGTATAGAAAAGTTGGCTCCGAATTCGCCCTTCAGGTCCGAGGTTCTAGACGAGTTTACTCCCT
ATCAGTGATAGAGAACGATGTCGAGTTTACTCCCTATCAGTGATAGAGAACGTATGTCGAGTTTACTCCC
TATCAGTGATAGAGAACGTATGTCGAGTTTACTCCCTATCAGTGATAGAGAACGTATGTCGAGTTTATCC
CTATCAGTGATAGAGAACGTATGTCGAGTTTACTCCCTATCAGTGATAGAGAACGTATGTCGAGGTAGGC
GTGTACGGTGGGAGGCCTATATAAGCAGAGCTCGTTTAGTGAACCGTCAGATCGCAAAGGGCGAATTCGA
CCCAAGTTTGTACAAAAAAGCAGGCTGATGCCACCATGCGGGCATGGACTGGTTCCTGGCGTTGGATTAT
GCTCATTCTTTTTGCCTGGGGGACCTTATTGTTTTATATAGGTGGTCATTTGGTTCGAGATAATGACCAC
CCTGACCATTCTAGCAGAGAACTCTCCAAGATTCTTGCAAAGCTGGAGCGCTTAAAACAACAAAATGAAG
ACTTGAGGAGAATGGCTGAGTCTCTCCGAATACCAGAAGGCCCTATTGATCAGGGGACAGCTACAGGAAG
AGTCCGTGTTTTAGAAGAACAGCTTGTTAAGGCCAAAGAACAGATTGAAAATTACAAGAAACAAGCTAGG
AATGATCTGGGAAAGGATCATGAAATCTTAAGGAGGAGGATTGAAAATGGAGCTAAAGAGCTCTGGTTTT
TTCTACAAAGTGAATTGAAGAAATTAAAGAAATTAGAAGGAAACGAACTCCAAAGACATGCAGATGAAAT
TCTTTTGGATTTAGGACATCATGAAAGGTCTATCATGACAGATCTATACTACCTCAGTCAAACAGATGGA
GCAGGTGAGTGGCGGGAAAAAGAAGCCAAAGATCTGACAGAGCTGGTCCAGCGGAGAATAACATATCTGC
AGAATCCCAAGGACTGCAGCAAAGCCAGAAAGCTGGTATGTAATATCAACAAAGGCTGTGGCTATGGATG
TCAACTCCATCATGTGGTTTACTGCTTCATGATTGCTTATGGCACCCAGCGAACACTCATCTTGGAATCT
CAGAATTGGCGCTATGCTACTGGAGGATGGGAGACTGTGTTTAGACCTGTAAGTGAGACATGCACAGACA
GGTCTGGCCTCTCCACTGGACACTGGTCAGGTGAAGTGAAGGACAAAAATGTTCAAGTGGTCGAGCTCCC
CATTGTAGACAGCCTCCATCCTCGTCCTCCTTACTTACCCTTGGCTGTACCAGAAGACCTTGCAGATCGA
CTCCTGAGAGTCCATGGTGATCCTGCAGTGTGGTGGGTATCCCAGTTTGTCAAATACTTGATCCGTCCAC
AACCTTGGCTGGAAAGGGAAATAGAAGAAACCACCAAGAAGCTTGGCTTCAAACATCCAGTTATTGGAGT
CCATGTCAGACGCACTGACAAAGTGGGAACAGAAGCAGCCTTCCATCCCATTGAGGAATACATGGTACAC
GTTGAAGAACATTTTCAGCTTCTCGAACGCAGAATGAAAGTGGATAAAAAAAGAGTGTATCTGGCCACTG
ATGACCCTTCTTTGTTAAAGGAGGCAAAGACAAAGTACTCCAATTATGAATTTATTAGTGATAACTCTAT
TTCTTGGTCAGCTGGACTACACAACCGATACACAGAAAATTCACTTCGGGGCGTGATCCTGGATATACAC
TTTCTCTCCCAGGCTGACTTCCTTGTGTGTACTTTTTCATCCCAGGTCTGTAGGGTTGCTTATGAAATCA
TGCAAACACTGCATCCTGATGCCTCTGCAAACTTCCATTCTTTAGATGACATCTACTATTTTGGAGGCCA
AAATGCCCACAACCAGATTGCAGTTTATCCTCACCAACCTCGAACTAAAGAGGAAATCCCCATGGAACCT
GGAGATATCATTGGTGTGGCTGGAAACCATTGGAATGGTTACTCTAAAGGTGTCAACAGAAAACTAGGAA
AAACAGGCCTGTACCCTTCCTACAAAGTCCGAGAGAAGATAGAAACAGTCAAATACCCTACATATCCTGA
AGCTGAAAAATAGTACCCAGCTTTCTTGTACAAAGTGGTACGCGTGAATTCACTCCTCAGGTGCAGGCTG
CCTATCAGAAGGTGGTGGCTGGTGTGGCCAATGCCCTGGCTCACAAATACCACTGAGATCTTTTTCCCTC
TGCCAAAAATTATGGGGACATCATGAAGCCCCTTGAGCATCTGACTTCTGGCTAATAAAGGAAATTTATT
TTCATTGCAATAGTGTGTTGGAATTTTTTGTGTCTCTCACTCGGAAGGACATATGGGAGGGCAAATCATT
TAAAACATCAGAATGAGTATTTGGTTTAGAGTTTGGCAACATATGCCCATATGCTGGCTGCCATGAACAA
AGGTTGGCTATAAAGAGGTCATCAGTATATGAAACAGCCCCCTGCTGTCCATTCCTTATTCCATAGAAAA
GCCTTGACTTGAGGTTAGATTTTTTTTATATTTTGTTTTGTGTTATTTTTTTCTTTAACATCCCTAAAAT
TTTCCTTACATGTTTTACTAGCCAGATTTTTCCTCCTCTCCTGACTACTCCCAGTCATAGCTGTCCCTCT
TCTCTTATGGAGATCCCTCGACCTGCAGCCCAAGCTTGGCGTAATCATGGTCATAGCTGTTTCCTGTGTG
AAATTGTTATCCGCTCACAATTCCACACAACATACGAGCCGGAAGCATAAAGTGTAAAGCCTGGGGTGCC
TAATGAGTGAGCTAACTCACATTAATTGCGTTGCGCTCACTGCCCGCTTTCCAGTCGGGAAACCTGTCGT
GCCAGCGGATCGACAGTACTAAGCTTGGTGCGTTTTTATGCTTGTAGTATTGTATAATGTTTTTAAGATC
CAAGCTTCTGACCTCTTCTCTTCCTCCCACAGGGCCTCGAGACAATTGCATCGATGGTACCAGTGAAAGT
CTGCAATGAATTCGAGTTGGCGCGCCTGTCATTCTAAATCTCTCTTTCAGCCTAAAGCTTTTTCCCCGTA
TCCCCCCAGGTGTCTGCAGGCTCAAAGAGCAGCGAGAAGCGTTCAGAGGAAAGCGATCCCGTGCCACCTT
CCCCGTGCCCGGGCTGTCCCCGCACGCTGCCGGCTCGGGGATGCGGGGGGAGCGCCGGACCGGAGCGGAG
CCCCGGGCGGCTCGCTGCTGCCCCCTAGCGGGGGAGGGACGTAATTACATCCCTGGGGGCTTTGGGAGGG
GGCTGTCCCCGTGAGCTCCCAGGCGCGCCTGTCATTCTAAATCTCTCTTTCAGCCTAAAGCTTTTTCCCC
GTATCCCCCCAGGTGTCTGCAGGCTCAAAGAGCAGCGAGAAGCGTTCAGAGGAAAGCGATCCCGTGCCAC
CTTCCCCGTGCCCGGGCTGTCCCCGCACGCTGCCGGCTCGGGGATGCGGGGGGAGCGCCGGACCGGAGCG
GAGCCCCGGGCGGCTCGCTGCTGCCCCCTAGCGGGGGAGGGACGTAATTACATCCCTGGGGGCTTTGGGG
GGGGGCTGTCCCCGTGAGCTCCCAGGCGCGCCAACTCGGTACCGTATCGATGTCGACGTTAACGCTAGTG
ATATCAACTTTGTATAGAAAAGTTGGCTCCGAATTCGCCCTTATTAATTGGCTCCGGTGCCCGTCAGTGG
GCAGAGCGCACATCGCCCACAGTCCCCGAGAAGTTGTGGGGAGGGGTCGGCAATTGAACCGGTGCCTAGA
GAAGGTGGCGCGGGGTAAACTGGGAAAGTGATGTCGTGTACTGGCTCCGCCTTTTTCCCGAGGGTGGGGG
AGAACCGTATATAAGTGCAGTAGTCGCCGTGAACGTTCTTTTTCGCAACGGGTTTGCCGCCAGAACACAG
GTAAGTGCCGTGTGTGGTTCCCGCGGGCCTGGCCTCTTTACGGGTTATGGCCCTTGCGTGCCTTGAATTA
CTTCCACCTGGCTGCAGTACGTGATTCTTGATCCCGAGCTTCGGGTTGGAAGTGGGTGGGAGAGTTCGAG
GCCTTGCGCTTAAGGAGCCCCTTCGCCTCGTGCTTGAGTTGAGGCCTGGCCTGGGCGCTGGGGCCGCCGC
GTGCGAATCTGGTGGCACCTTCGCGCCTGTCTCGCTGCTTTCGATAAGTCTCTAGCCATTTAAAATTTTT
GATGACCTGCTGCGACGCTTTTTTTCTGGCAAGATAGTCTTGTAAATGCGGGCCAAGATCTGCACACTGG
TATTTCGGTTTTTGGGGCCGCGGGCGGCGACGGGGCCCGTGCGTCCCAGCGCACATGTTCGGCGAGGCGG
GGCCTGCGAGCGCGGCCACCGAGAATCGGACGGGGGTAGTCTCAAGCTGGCCGGCCTGCTCTGGTGCCTG
GCCTCGCGCCGCCGTGTATCGCCCCGCCCTGGGCGGCAAGGCTGGCCCGGTCGGCACCAGTTGCGTGAGC
GGAAAGATGGCCGCTTCCCGGCCCTGCTGCAGGGAGCTCAAAATGGAGGACGCGGCGCTCGGGAGAGCGG
GCGGGTGAGTCACCCACACAAAGGAAAAGGGCCTTTCCGTCCTCAGCCGTCGCTTCATGTGACTCCACGG
AGTACCGGGCGCCGTCCAGGCACCTCGATTAGTTCTCGAGCTTTTGGAGTACGTCGTCTTTAGGTTGGGG
GGAGGGGTTTTATGCGATGGAGTTTCCCCACACTGAGTGGGTGGAGACTGAAGTTAGGCCAGCTTGGCAC
TTGATGTAATTCTCCTTGGAATTTGCCCTTTTTGAGTTTGGATCTTGGTTCATTCTCAAGCCTCAGACAG
TGGTTCAAAGTTTTTTTCTTCCATTTCAGGTGGATCCCAAGGGCGAATTCGACCCAAGTTTGTACAAAAA
AGCAGGCTGATGCCACCATGTCTAGGCTGGACAAGAGCAAAGTCATAAACGGAGCTCTGGAATTACTCAA
TGGTGTCGGTATCGAAGGCCTGACGACAAGGAAACTCGCTCAAAAGCTGGGAGTTGAGCAGCCTACCCTG
TACTGGCACGTGAAGAACAAGCGGGCCCTGCTCGATGCCCTGCCAATCGAGATGCTGGACAGGCATCATA
CCCACTTCTGCCCCCTGGAAGGCGAGTCATGGCAAGACTTTCTGCGGAACAACGCCAAGTCATACCGCTG
TGCTCTCCTCTCACATCGCGACGGGGCTAAAGTGCATCTCGGCACCCGCCCAACAGAGAAACAGTACGAA
ACCCTGGAAAATCAGCTCGCGTTCCTGTGTCAGCAAGGCTTCTCCCTGGAGAACGCACTGTACGCTCTGT
CCGCCGTGGGCCACTTTACACTGGGCTGCGTATTGGAGGAACAGGAGCATCAAGTAGCAAAAGAGGAAAG
AGAGACACCTACCACCGATTCTATGCCCCCACTTCTGAGACAAGCAATTGAGCTGTTCGACCGGCAGGGA
GCCGAACCTGCCTTCCTTTTCGGCCTGGAACTAATCATATGTGGCCTGGAGAAACAGCTAAAGTGCGAAA
GCGGCGGGCCGACCGACGCCCTTGACGATTTTGACTTAGACATGCTCCCAGCCGATGCCCTTGACGATTT
TGACCTTGACATGCTCCCCGGGTAAATACCCAGCTTTCTTGTACAAAGTGGTACGCGTGAATTCACTCCT
CAGGTGCAGGCTGCCTATCAGAAGGTGGTGGCTGGTGTGGCCAATGCCCTGGCTCACAAATACCACTGAG
ATCTTTTTCCCTCTGCCAAAAATTATGGGGACATCATGAAGCCCCTTGAGCATCTGACTTCTGGCTAATA
AAGGAAATTTATTTTCATTGCAATAGTGTGTTGGAATTTTTTGTGTCTCTCACTCGGAAGGACATATGGG
AGGGCAAATCATTTAAAACATCAGAATGAGTATTTGGTTTAGAGTTTGGCAACATATGCCCATATGCTGG
CTGCCATGAACAAAGGTTGGCTATAAAGAGGTCATCAGTATATGAAACAGCCCCCTGCTGTCCATTCCTT
ATTCCATAGAAAAGCCTTGACTTGAGGTTAGATTTTTTTTATATTTTGTTTTGTGTTATTTTTTTCTTTA
ACATCCCTAAAATTTTCCTTACATGTTTTACTAGCCAGATTTTTCCTCCTCTCCTGACTACTCCCAGTCA
TAGCTGTCCCTCTTCTCTTATGGAGATCCCTCGACCTGCAGCCCAAGCTTGGCGTAATCATGGTCATAGC
TGTTTCCTGTGTGAAATTGTTATCCGCTCACAATTCCACACAACATACGAGCCGGAAGCATAAAGTGTAA
AGCCTGGGGTGCCTAATGAGTGAGCTAACTCACATTAATTGCGTTGCGCTCACTGCCCGCTTTCCAGTCG
GGAAACCTGTCGTGCCAGCGGATCGACAGTACTAAGCTTGGTCTAATACCCAATCTCTCGTCTTATCCAG
ATGTTTTATACGCCAAGCTTCTGACCTCTTCTCTTCCTCCCACAGGGCCTCGAGACAATTGCATCGATGG
TACCAGTGAAAGTCTGCAATGAATTCGAGTTGGCGCGCCTGTCATTCTAAATCTCTCTTTCAGCCTAAAG
CTTTTTCCCCGTATCCCCCCAGGTGTCTGCAGGCTCAAAGAGCAGCGAGAAGCGTTCAGAGGAAAGCGAT
CCCGTGCCACCTTCCCCGTGCCCGGGCTGTCCCCGCACGCTGCCGGCTCGGGGATGCGGGGGGAGCGCCG
GACCGGAGCGGAGCCCCGGGCGGCTCGCTGCTGCCCCCTAGCGGGGGAGGGACGTAATTACATCCCTGGG
GGCTTTGGGAGGGGGCTGTCCCCGTGAGCTCCCAGGCGCGCCTGTCATTCTAAATCTCTCTTTCAGCCTA
AAGCTTTTTCCCCGTATCCCCCCAGGTGTCTGCAGGCTCAAAGAGCAGCGAGAAGCGTTCAGAGGAAAGC
GATCCCGTGCCACCTTCCCCGTGCCCGGGCTGTCCCCGCACGCTGCCGGCTCGGGGATGCGGGGGGAGCG
CCGGACCGGAGCGGAGCCCCGGGCGGCTCGCTGCTGCCCCCTAGCGGGGGAGGGACGTAATTACATCCCT
GGGGGCTTTGGGGGGGGGCTGTCCCCGTGAGCTCCCAGGCGCGCCAACTCGGTACCGTATCGATGTCGAC
GTTAACGCTAGTGATATCAACTTTGTATAGAAAAGTTGGCTCCGAATTCGCCCTTATTAATTGGCTCCGG
TGCCCGTCAGTGGGCAGAGCGCACATCGCCCACAGTCCCCGAGAAGTTGTGGGGAGGGGTCGGCAATTGA
ACCGGTGCCTAGAGAAGGTGGCGCGGGGTAAACTGGGAAAGTGATGTCGTGTACTGGCTCCGCCTTTTTC
CCGAGGGTGGGGGAGAACCGTATATAAGTGCAGTAGTCGCCGTGAACGTTCTTTTTCGCAACGGGTTTGC
CGCCAGAACACAGGTAAGTGCCGTGTGTGGTTCCCGCGGGCCTGGCCTCTTTACGGGTTATGGCCCTTGC
GTGCCTTGAATTACTTCCACCTGGCTGCAGTACGTGATTCTTGATCCCGAGCTTCGGGTTGGAAGTGGGT
GGGAGAGTTCGAGGCCTTGCGCTTAAGGAGCCCCTTCGCCTCGTGCTTGAGTTGAGGCCTGGCCTGGGCG
CTGGGGCCGCCGCGTGCGAATCTGGTGGCACCTTCGCGCCTGTCTCGCTGCTTTCGATAAGTCTCTAGCC
ATTTAAAATTTTTGATGACCTGCTGCGACGCTTTTTTTCTGGCAAGATAGTCTTGTAAATGCGGGCCAAG
ATCTGCACACTGGTATTTCGGTTTTTGGGGCCGCGGGCGGCGACGGGGCCCGTGCGTCCCAGCGCACATG
TTCGGCGAGGCGGGGCCTGCGAGCGCGGCCACCGAGAATCGGACGGGGGTAGTCTCAAGCTGGCCGGCCT
GCTCTGGTGCCTGGCCTCGCGCCGCCGTGTATCGCCCCGCCCTGGGCGGCAAGGCTGGCCCGGTCGGCAC
CAGTTGCGTGAGCGGAAAGATGGCCGCTTCCCGGCCCTGCTGCAGGGAGCTCAAAATGGAGGACGCGGCG
CTCGGGAGAGCGGGCGGGTGAGTCACCCACACAAAGGAAAAGGGCCTTTCCGTCCTCAGCCGTCGCTTCA
TGTGACTCCACGGAGTACCGGGCGCCGTCCAGGCACCTCGATTAGTTCTCGAGCTTTTGGAGTACGTCGT
CTTTAGGTTGGGGGGAGGGGTTTTATGCGATGGAGTTTCCCCACACTGAGTGGGTGGAGACTGAAGTTAG
GCCAGCTTGGCACTTGATGTAATTCTCCTTGGAATTTGCCCTTTTTGAGTTTGGATCTTGGTTCATTCTC
AAGCCTCAGACAGTGGTTCAAAGTTTTTTTCTTCCATTTCAGGTGTCGTGAGAAGGGCGAATTCGACCCA
AGTTTGTACAAAAAAGCAGGCTGCCACCATGGTGTCTAAGGGCGAGGAGCTGATTAAGGAGAACATGCAC
ATGAAGCTGTACATGGAGGGCACCGTGAACAACCACCACTTCAAGTGCACATCCGAGGGCGAAGGCAAGC
CCTACGAGGGCACCCAGACCATGAGAATCAAGGTGGTCGAGGGCGGCCCTCTCCCCTTCGCCTTCGACAT
CCTGGCTACCAGCTTCATGTACGGCAGCAAAACCTTCATCAACCACACCCAGGGCATCCCCGACTTCTTT
AAGCAGTCCTTCCCTGAGGGCTTCACATGGGAGAGAGTCACCACATACGAAGACGGGGGCGTGCTGACCG
CTACCCAGGACACCAGCCTCCAGGACGGCTGCCTCATCTACAACGTCAAGATCAGAGGGGTGAACTTCCC
ATCCAACGGCCCTGTGATGCAGAAGAAAACACTCGGCTGGGAGGCCTCCACCGAGATGCTGTACCCCGCT
GACGGCGGCCTGGAAGGCAGAAGCGACATGGCCCTGAAGCTCGTGGGCGGGGGCCACCTGATCTGCAACT
TGAAGACCACATACAGATCCAAGAAACCCGCTAAGAACCTCAAGATGCCCGGCGTCTACTATGTGGACAG
AAGACTGGAAAGAATCAAGGAGGCCGACAAAGAGACATACGTCGAGCAGCACGAGGTGGCTGTGGCCAGA
TACTGCGACCTCCCTAGCAAACTGGGGCACAAACTTAATTGATAAACCCAGCTTTCTTGTACAAAGTGGT
ACGCGTGAATTCACTCCTCAGGTGCAGGCTGCCTATCAGAAGGTGGTGGCTGGTGTGGCCAATGCCCTGG
CTCACAAATACCACTGAGATCTTTTTCCCTCTGCCAAAAATTATGGGGACATCATGAAGCCCCTTGAGCA
TCTGACTTCTGGCTAATAAAGGAAATTTATTTTCATTGCAATAGTGTGTTGGAATTTTTTGTGTCTCTCA
CTCGGAAGGACATATGGGAGGGCAAATCATTTAAAACATCAGAATGAGTATTTGGTTTAGAGTTTGGCAA
CATATGCCCATATGCTGGCTGCCATGAACAAAGGTTGGCTATAAAGAGGTCATCAGTATATGAAACAGCC
CCCTGCTGTCCATTCCTTATTCCATAGAAAAGCCTTGACTTGAGGTTAGATTTTTTTTATATTTTGTTTT
GTGTTATTTTTTTCTTTAACATCCCTAAAATTTTCCTTACATGTTTTACTAGCCAGATTTTTCCTCCTCT
CCTGACTACTCCCAGTCATAGCTGTCCCTCTTCTCTTATGGAGATCCCTCGACCTGCAGCCCAAGCTTGG
CGTAATCATGGTCATAGCTGTTTCCTGTGTGAAATTGTTATCCGCTCACAATTCCACACAACATACGAGC
CGGAAGCATAAAGTGTAAAGCCTGGGGTGCCTAATGAGTGAGCTAACTCACATTAATTGCGTTGCGCTCA
CTGCCCGCTTTCCAGTCGGGAAACCTGTCGTGCCAGCGGATCGACAGTACTAAGCTTGGTGAATTCCCTT
ATGTGAGTGTAAAAGGCAGGCGAGTTTGTCCCCAATTGCATCGATGGTACCAGTGAAAGTCTGCAATGAA
TTCGAGTTGGCGCGCCTGTCATTCTAAATCTCTCTTTCAGCCTAAAGCTTTTTCCCCGTATCCCCCCAGG
TGTCTGCAGGCTCAAAGAGCAGCGAGAAGCGTTCAGAGGAAAGCGATCCCGTGCCACCTTCCCCGTGCCC
GGGCTGTCCCCGCACGCTGCCGGCTCGGGGATGCGGGGGGAGCGCCGGACCGGAGCGGAGCCCCGGGCGG
CTCGCTGCTGCCCCCTAGCGGGGGAGGGACGTAATTACATCCCTGGGGGCTTTGGGAGGGGGCTGTCCCC
GTGAGCTCCCAGGCGCGCCTGTCATTCTAAATCTCTCTTTCAGCCTAAAGCTTTTTCCCCGTATCCCCCC
AGGTGTCTGCAGGCTCAAAGAGCAGCGAGAAGCGTTCAGAGGAAAGCGATCCCGTGCCACCTTCCCCGTG
CCCGGGCTGTCCCCGCACGCTGCCGGCTCGGGGATGCGGGGGGAGCGCCGGACCGGAGCGGAGCCCCGGG
CGGCTCGCTGCTGCCCCCTAGCGGGGGAGGGACGTAATTACATCCCTGGGGGCTTTGGGGGGGGGCTGTC
CCCGTGAGCTCCCAGGCGCGCCAACTCGGTACCGTATCGATGTCGACGGTGCGTTTTTATGCTTGTAGTA
TTGTATAATGTTTTTAAGATCCTAGGGATAACAGGGTAATCGGCCGCTACTAGGGACAGGATTGGTGACA
GAAAAGCCCCATCCTTAGGCCTCCTCCTTCCTAGTCTCCTGATATTGGGTCTAACCCCCACCTCCTGTTA
GGCAGATTCCTTATCTGGTGACACACCCCCATTTCCTGGAGCCATCTCTCTCCTTGCCAGAACCTCTAAG
GTTTGCTTACGATGGAGCCAGAGAGGATCCTGGGAGGGAGAGCTTGGCAGGGGGTGGGAGGGAAGGGGGG
GATGCGTGACCTGCCCGGTTCTCAGTGGCCACCCTGCGCTACCCTCTCCCAGAACCTGAGCTGCTCTGAC
GCGGCTGTCTGGTGCGTTTCACTGATCCTGGTGCTGCAGCTTCCTTACACTTCCCAAGAGGAGAAGCAGT
TTGGAAAAACAAAATCAGAATAAGTTGGTCCTGAGTTCTAACTTTGGCTCTTCACCTTTCTAGTCCCCAA
TTTATATTGTTCCTCCGTGCGTCAGTTTTACCTGTGAGATAAGGCCAGTAGCCAGCCCCGTCCTGGCAGG
GCTGTGGTGAGGAGGGGGGTGTCCGTGTGGAAAACTCCCTTTGTGAGAATGGTGCGTCCTAGGTGTTCAC
CAGGTCGTGGCCGCCTCTACTCCCTTTCTCTTTCTCCATCCTTCTTTCCTTAAAGAGTCCCCAGTGCTAT
CTGGGACATATTCCTCCGCCCAGAGCAGGGTCCCGCTTCCCTAAGGCCCTGCTCTGGGCTTCTGGGTTTG
AGTCCTTGGCAAGCCCAGGAGAGGCGCTCAGGCTTCCCTGTCCCCCTTCCTCGTCCACCATCTCATGCCC
CTGGCTCTCCTGCCCCTTCCCTACAGGGGTTCCTGGCTCTGCTCTCCACCGCGGGAGCTCTGGCCCGTGT
CTCAAAATCTCTGATGTTACATTGCACAAGATAAAAATATATCATCATGAACAATAAAACTGTCTGCTTA
CATAAACAGTAATACAAGGGGTGTTATGAGCCATATTCAACGGGAAACGTCGAGGCCGCGATTAAATTCC
AACATGGATGCTGATTTATATGGGTATAAATGGGCTCGCGATAATGTCGGGCAATCAGGTGCGACAATCT
ATCGCTTGTATGGGAAGCCCGATGCGCCAGAGTTGTTTCTGAAACATGGCAAAGGTAGCGTTGCCAATGA
TGTTACAGATGAGATGGTCAGACTAAACTGGCTGACGGAATTTATGCCTCTTCCGACCATCAAGCATTTT
ATCCGTACTCCTGATGATGCATGGTTACTCACCACTGCGATCCCCGGAAAAACAGCATTCCAGGTATTAG
AAGAATATCCTGATTCAGGTGAAAATATTGTTGATGCGCTGGCAGTGTTCCTGCGCCGGTTGCATTCGAT
TCCTGTTTGTAATTGTCCTTTTAACAGCGATCGCGTATTTCGTCTCGCTCAGGCGCAATCACGAATGAAT
AACGGTTTGGTTGATGCGAGTGATTTTGATGACGAGCGTAATGGCTGGCCTGTTGAACAAGTCTGGAAAG
AAATGCATAAACTTTTGCCATTCTCACCGGATTCAGTCGTCACTCATGGTGATTTCTCACTTGATAACCT
TATTTTTGACGAGGGGAAATTAATAGGTTGTATTGATGTTGGACGAGTCGGAATCGCAGACCGATACCAG
GATCTTGCCATCCTATGGAACTGCCTCGGTGAGTTTTCTCCTTCATTACAGAAACGGCTTTTTCAAAAAT
ATGGTATTGATAATCCTGATATGAATAAATTGCAGTTTCATTTGATGCTCGATGAGTTTTTCTAATCAGA
ATTGGTTAATTGGTTGTAACACTGGCAGAGCATTACGCTGACTTGACGGGACGGCGCAAGCTCATGACCA
AAATCCCTTAACGTGAGTTACGCGTCGTTCCACTGAGCGTCAGACGGTATCACTAGTATTACAGAGGTAA
GTTATAACAGTCGCCTAACCCAATTGAGGGGATAACGCAGGAAAGAACATGTGAGCAAAAGGCCAGCAAA
AGGCCAGGAACCGTAAAAAGGCCGCGTTGCTGGCGTTTTTCCATAGGCTCCGCCCCCCTGACGAGCATCA
CAAAAATCGACGCTCAAGTCAGAGGTGGCGAAACCCGACAGGACTATAAAGATACCAGGCGTTTCCCCCT
GGAAGCTCCCTCGTGCGCTCTCCTGTTCCGACCCTGCCGCTTACCGGATACCTGTCCGCCTTTCTCCCTT
CGGGAAGCGTGGCGCTTTCTCATAGCTCACGCTGTAGGTATCTCAGTTCGGTGTAGGTCGTTCGCTCCAA
GCTGGGCTGTGTGCACGAACCCCCCGTTCAGCCCGACCGCTGCGCCTTATCCGGTAACTATCGTCTTGAG
TCCAACCCGGTAAGACACGACTTATCGCCACTGGCAGCAGCCACTGGTAACAGGATTAGCAGAGCGAGGT
ATGTAGGCGGTGCTACAGAGTTCTTGAAGTGGTGGCCTAACTACGGCTACACTAGAAGAACAGTATTTGG
TATCTGCGCTCTGCTGAAGCCAGTTACCTTCGGAAAAAGAGTTGGTAGCTCTTGATCCGGCAAACAAACC
ACCGCTGGTAGCGGTGGTTTTTTTGTTTGCAAGCAGCAGATTACGCGCAGAAAAAAAGGATCTCAAGAAG
ATCCTTTGATCTTTTCTACGGGGTCTGACGCTCAGTGGAACGAAAACTCACGTTAAGGGATTTTGGTCAT
GAGATTATCAAAAAGGATCTTCACCTAGATCCTTTTAAATTAAAAATGAAGTTTTAAATCAATCTAAAGT
ATATATGAGTAAACTTGGTCTGACAGTTACCAATGCTTAATCAGTGAGGCACCTATCTCAGCGATCTGTC
TATTTCGTTCATCCATAGTTGCCTGACTCCCCGTCGTGTAGATAACTACGATACGGGAGGGCTTACCATC
TGGCCCCAGTGCTGCAATGATACCGCGAGACCCACGCTCACCGGCTCCAGATTTATCAGCAATAAACCAG
CCAGCCGGAAGGGCCGAGCGCAGAAGTGGTCCTGCAACTTTATCCGCCTCCATCCAGTCTATTAATTGTT
GCCGGGAAGCTAGAGTAAGTAGTTCGCCAGTTAATAGTTTGCGCAACGTTGTTGCCATTGCTACAGGCAT
CGTGGTGTCACGCTCGTCGTTTGGTATGGCTTCATTCAGCTCCGGTTCCCAACGATCAAGGCGAGTTACA
TGATCCCCCATGTTGTGCAAAAAAGCGGTTAGCTCCTTCGGTCCTCCGATCGTTGTCAGAAGTAAGTTGG
CCGCAGTGTTATCACTCATGGTTATGGCAGCACTGCATAATTCTCTTACTGTCATGCCATCCGTAAGATG
CTTTTCTGTGACTGGTGAGTACTCAACCAAGTCATTCTGAGAATAGTGTATGCGGCGACCGAGTTGCTCT
TGCCCGGCGTCAATACGGGATAATACCGCGCCACATAGCAGAACTTTAAAAGTGCTCATCATTGGAAAAC
GTTCTTCGGGGCGAAAACTCTCAAGGATCTTACCGCTGTTGAGATCCAGTTCGATGTAACCCACTCGTGC
ACCCAACTGATCTTCAGCATCTTTTACTTTCACCAGCGTTTCTGGGTGAGCAAAAACAGGAAGGCAAAAT
GCCGCAAAAAAGGGAATAAGGGCGACACGGAAATGTTGAATACTCATACTCTTCCTTTTTCAATATTATT
GAAGCATTTATCAGGGTTATTGTCTCATGAGCGGATACATATTTGAATGTATTTAGAAAAATAAACAAAT
AGGGGTTCCGCGCACATTTCCCCGAAAAGTGCCACCTAAATTGTAAGCGTTAATATTTTGTTAAAATTCG
CGTTAAATTTTTGTTAAATCAGCTCATTTTTTAACCAATAGGCCGAAATCGGCAAAATCCCTTATAAATC
AAAAGAATAGACCGAGATAGGGT
[37 nt withheld, positions 14584-14620]
AAAGAACGTGGACTCCAACGTCAAAGG
[49 nt withheld, positions 14648-14696]
T
[91 nt withheld, positions 14698-14788]
G
[124 nt withheld, positions 14790-14913]
CCCATTCGCCATTCAGGCTGCGCAACTGTTGGGAAGGGCGATCGGTGCGGGCCTCTTCGCTATTACGCCA
GCTGGCGAAAGGGGGATGTGCTGCAAGGCGATTAAGTTGGGTAACGCCAGGGTTTTCCCAGTCACGACGT
TGTAAAACGACGGCCAGTGAGCGCGCGTAATACGACTCACTATAGGGCGAATTGGGTACCGTATCGATGT
CGACGTTAACGCTAGTGATATCAACTTTGTATAGAAAAGTTGGCTCCGAATTTCTCGAGGGCTTGTCGAC
GACGGCGGACTCCGTCGTCAGGATCATGAATTCGACCCAAGTTTGTACAAAAAAGCAGGCTGAACGGCCT
GCCACCATGACCGAGTACAAGCCCACGGTGCGCCTCGCCACCCGCGACGACGTCCCCCGGGCCGTACGCA
CCCTCGCCGCCGCGTTCGCCGACTACCCCGCCACGCGCCACACCGTCGACCCGGACCGCCACATCGAGCG
GGTCACCGAGCTGCAAGAACTCTTCCTCACGCGCGTCGGGCTCGACATCGGCAAGGTGTGGGTCGCGGAC
GACGGCGCCGCGGTGGCGGTCTGGACCACGCCGGAGAGCGTCGAAGCGGGGGCGGTGTTCGCCGAGATCG
GCCCGCGCATGGCCGAGTTGAGCGGTTCCCGGCTGGCCGCGCAGCAACAGATGGAAGGCCTCCTGGCGCC
GCACCGGCCCAAGGAGCCCGCGTGGTTCCTGGCCACCGTCGGCGTCTCGCCCGACCACCAGGGCAAGGGT
CTGGGCAGCGCCGTCGTGCTCCCCGGAGTGGAGGCGGCCGAGCGCGCCGGGGTGCCCGCCTTCCTGGAGA
CCTCCGCGCCCCGCAACCTCCCCTTCTACGAGCGGCTCGGCTTCACCGTCACCGCCGACGTCGAGGTGCC
CGAAGGACCGCGCACCTGGTGCATGACCCGCAAGCCCGGTGCCTGATACCCAGCTTTCTTGTACAAAGTG
GTACGCGTGAATTCACTCCTCAGGTGCAGGCTGCCTATCAGAAGGTGGTGGCTGGTGTGGCCAATGCCCT
GGCTCACAAATACCACTGAGATCTTTTTCCCTCTGCCAAAAATTATGGGGACATCATGAAGCCCCTTGAG
CATCTGACTTCTGGCTAATAAAGGAAATTTATTTTCATTGCAATAGTGTGTTGGAATTTTTTGTGTCTCT
CACTCGGAAGGACATATGGGAGGGCAAATCATTTAAAACATCAGAATGAGTATTTGGTTTAGAGTTTGGC
AACATATGCCCATATGCTGGCTGCCATGAACAAAGGTTGGCTATAAAGAGGTCATCAGTATATGAAACAG
CCCCCTGCTGTCCATTCCTTATTCCATAGAAAAGCCTTGACTTGAGGTTAGATTTTTTTTATATTTTGTT
TTGTGTTATTTTTTTCTTTAACATCCCTAAAATTTTCCTTACATGTTTTACTAGCCAGATTTTTCCTCCT
CTCCTGACTACTCCCAGTCATAGCTGTCCCTCTTCTCTTATGGAGATCCCTCGACCTGCAGCCCAAGCTT
GAATTCTCTAGAATTACCCTGTTATCCCTAGGTTTACCGAGCTCTTATTGGTTTTCAAACTTCATTGACT
GTGCCAAGCTTCTGACCTCTTCTCTTCCTCCCACAGGGCCTCGAGACAATTGCATCGATGGTACCAGTGA
AAGTCTGCAATGAATTCGAGTTGGCGCGCCTGTCATTCTAAATCTCTCTTTCAGCCTAAAGCTTTTTCCC
CGTATCCCCCCAGGTGTCTGCAGGCTCAAAGAGCAGCGAGAAGCGTTCAGAGGAAAGCGATCCCGTGCCA
CCTTCCCCGTGCCCGGGCTGTCCCCGCACGCTGCCGGCTCGGGGATGCGGGGGGAGCGCCGGACCGGAGC
GGAGCCCCGGGCGGCTCGCTGCTGCCCCCTAGCGGGGGAGGGACGTAATTACATCCCTGGGGGCTTTGGG
AGGGGGCTGTCCCCGTGAGCTCCCAGGCGCGCCTGTCATTCTAAATCTCTCTTTCAGCCTAAAGCTTTTT
CCCCGTATCCCCCCAGGTGTCTGCAGGCTCAAAGAGCAGCGAGAAGCGTTCAGAGGAAAGCGATCCCGTG
CCACCTTCCCCGTGCCCGGGCTGTCCCCGCACGCTGCCGGCTCGGGGATGCGGGGGGAGCGCCGGACCGG
AGCGGAGCCCCGGGCGGCTCGCTGCTGCCCCCTAGCGGGGGAGGGACGTAATTACATCCCTGGGGGCTTT
GGGGGGGGGCTGTCCCCGTGAGCTCCCAGGCGCGCCAACTCGGTACCGTATCGATGTCGACGTTAACGCT
AGTGATAT
Features (pLannotate 1.2.2; 52 found; start..end, strand, type, name):
      1..21      +  protein_bind   attB4: mutant version of attB; core recombination site for the Gateway® BP reaction BP Clonase™
     57..335     +  promoter       tight TRE promoter (fragment): Tet-responsive promoter PTight, consisting of seven tet operator sequences followed by the minimal CMV promoter
    353..373     +  protein_bind   attB1: mutant version of attB; core recombination site for the Gateway® BP reaction BP Clonase™
    386..2110    +  CDS            Fut8: FUT8_MOUSE - Experimental evidence at protein level: Swiss-Prot protein existence level 1. Catalyzes the addition of fucose in alpha 1-6 linkage to the first GlcNAc residue, next to the peptide chains in N-glycans. From Mus musculus (Mouse).
   2115..2139    -  protein_bind   attB2: mutant version of attB; recombination site for the Gateway® BP reaction BP Clonase™
   2143..2223    +  CDS            HBB (fragment): HBB_PONPY - Experimental evidence at transcript level: Swiss-Prot protein existence level 2. Involved in oxygen transport from the lung to the various peripheral tissues. From Pongo pygmaeus (Bornean orangutan).
   2294..2349    +  polyA_signal   β-globin poly(A) signal: rabbit β-globin polyadenylation signal (Gil and Proudfoot, 1987)
   2732..2754    -  protein_bind   lac operator (fragment): The lac repressor binds to the lac operator to inhibit transcription in E. coli. This inhibition can be relieved by adding lactose or isopropyl-β-D-thiogalactopyranoside (IPTG). lac repressor encoded by lacI
   2758..2788    -  promoter       lac promoter: promoter for the E. coli lac operon
   2803..2824    -  protein_bind   CAP binding site: CAP binding activates transcription in the presence of cAMP. E. coli catabolite activator protein
   2837..2876    -  CDS            lacI (fragment): lac repressor; lacI; The lac repressor binds to the lac operator to inhibit transcription in E. coli. This inhibition can be relieved by adding lactose or isopropyl-β-D-thiogalactopyranoside (IPTG).
   2948..2973    +  misc_feature   SA: splice acceptor site
   3645..3665    +  protein_bind   attB4: mutant version of attB; core recombination site for the Gateway® BP reaction BP Clonase™
   3709..3920    +  promoter       EF-1α core promoter: core promoter for human elongation factor EF-1α
   3921..4859    +  intron         EF-1α intron A: intron upstream of the start codon of human EF-1α
   4885..4905    +  protein_bind   attB1: mutant version of attB; core recombination site for the Gateway® BP reaction BP Clonase™
   4918..5625    +  CDS            rtTA3: reverse tetracycline transactivator 3 activates expression from Tet-responsive promoters in the presence of doxycycline
   5628..5652    -  protein_bind   attB2: mutant version of attB; recombination site for the Gateway® BP reaction BP Clonase™
   5656..5736    +  CDS            HBB (fragment): HBB_PONPY - Experimental evidence at transcript level: Swiss-Prot protein existence level 2. Involved in oxygen transport from the lung to the various peripheral tissues. From Pongo pygmaeus (Bornean orangutan).
   5807..5862    +  polyA_signal   β-globin poly(A) signal: rabbit β-globin polyadenylation signal (Gil and Proudfoot, 1987)
   6245..6267    -  protein_bind   lac operator (fragment): The lac repressor binds to the lac operator to inhibit transcription in E. coli. This inhibition can be relieved by adding lactose or isopropyl-β-D-thiogalactopyranoside (IPTG). lac repressor encoded by lacI
   6271..6301    -  promoter       lac promoter: promoter for the E. coli lac operon
   6316..6337    -  protein_bind   CAP binding site: CAP binding activates transcription in the presence of cAMP. E. coli catabolite activator protein
   6350..6389    -  CDS            lacI (fragment): lac repressor; lacI; The lac repressor binds to the lac operator to inhibit transcription in E. coli. This inhibition can be relieved by adding lactose or isopropyl-β-D-thiogalactopyranoside (IPTG).
   6461..6486    +  misc_feature   SA: splice acceptor site
   7158..7178    +  protein_bind   attB4: mutant version of attB; core recombination site for the Gateway® BP reaction BP Clonase™
   7222..7433    +  promoter       EF-1α core promoter: core promoter for human elongation factor EF-1α
   7434..8372    +  intron         EF-1α intron A: intron upstream of the start codon of human EF-1α
   8399..8419    +  protein_bind   attB1: mutant version of attB; core recombination site for the Gateway® BP reaction BP Clonase™
   8429..9142    +  CDS            TagRFP: monomeric derivative of red fluorescent protein from Entacmaea quadricolor (Merzlyak et al., 2007) mammalian codon-optimized
   9146..9170    -  protein_bind   attB2: mutant version of attB; recombination site for the Gateway® BP reaction BP Clonase™
   9174..9254    +  CDS            HBB (fragment): HBB_PONPY - Experimental evidence at transcript level: Swiss-Prot protein existence level 2. Involved in oxygen transport from the lung to the various peripheral tissues. From Pongo pygmaeus (Bornean orangutan).
   9325..9380    +  polyA_signal   β-globin poly(A) signal: rabbit β-globin polyadenylation signal (Gil and Proudfoot, 1987)
   9763..9785    -  protein_bind   lac operator (fragment): The lac repressor binds to the lac operator to inhibit transcription in E. coli. This inhibition can be relieved by adding lactose or isopropyl-β-D-thiogalactopyranoside (IPTG). lac repressor encoded by lacI
   9789..9819    -  promoter       lac promoter: promoter for the E. coli lac operon
   9834..9855    -  protein_bind   CAP binding site: CAP binding activates transcription in the presence of cAMP. E. coli catabolite activator protein
   9868..9907    -  CDS            lacI (fragment): lac repressor; lacI; The lac repressor binds to the lac operator to inhibit transcription in E. coli. This inhibition can be relieved by adding lactose or isopropyl-β-D-thiogalactopyranoside (IPTG).
  10689..11525   +  misc_feature   HA-R: right homology arm from the adeno-associated virus integration site (AAVS1) within intron 1 of the human PPP1R12C gene
  11646..12455   +  CDS            KanR: aminoglycoside phosphotransferase; aph(3')-Ia; confers resistance to kanamycin in bacteria or G418 (Geneticin®) in eukaryotes
  12708..13296   -  rep_origin     ori: high-copy-number ColE1/pMB1/pBR322/pUC origin of replication
  13467..14327   -  CDS            AmpR: β-lactamase; bla; confers resistance to ampicillin, carbenicillin, and related antibiotics
  14328..14432   -  promoter       AmpR promoter: bla
  14485..14913   -  rep_origin     f1 ori (sequence partly withheld): f1 bacteriophage origin of replication; arrow indicates direction of (+) strand synthesis
  14918..15073   -  CDS            lacZα (fragment): LacZα fragment of β-galactosidase; lacZ fragment
  15081..15099   +  promoter       T7 promoter: promoter for bacteriophage T7 RNA polymerase
  15145..15165   +  protein_bind   attB4: mutant version of attB; core recombination site for the Gateway® BP reaction BP Clonase™
  15231..15251   +  protein_bind   attB1: mutant version of attB; core recombination site for the Gateway® BP reaction BP Clonase™
  15270..15869   +  CDS            PuroR: puromycin N-acetyltransferase; pac from Streptomyces alboniger; confers resistance to puromycin
  15871..15895   -  protein_bind   attB2: mutant version of attB; recombination site for the Gateway® BP reaction BP Clonase™
  15899..15979   +  CDS            HBB (fragment): HBB_PONPY - Experimental evidence at transcript level: Swiss-Prot protein existence level 2. Involved in oxygen transport from the lung to the various peripheral tissues. From Pongo pygmaeus (Bornean orangutan).
  16050..16105   +  polyA_signal   β-globin poly(A) signal: rabbit β-globin polyadenylation signal (Gil and Proudfoot, 1987)
  16535..16560   +  misc_feature   SA: splice acceptor site
