[The description below was written by a language model from this plasmid's Addgene catalogue record and the feature table of its GenBank file; any pLannotate feature table in this document was generated separately and was not available to it.]
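Description:
FUT8-Dox is a 17.2 kb mammalian expression construct that places alpha-(1,6)-fucosyltransferase (FUT8) from Chinese hamster (Cricetulus griseus) under doxycycline control. The catalogue lists the backbone as pJAZZ, but the held sequence file is annotated as a circular molecule assembled from a carrier vector, three expression units and a kanamycin adapter module. This does not obviously match pJAZZ, which is generally known as a linear vector system, and the record does not explain the difference. For bacterial propagation, the feature table shows one replication origin and an ampicillin resistance gene. An unlabelled 810 bp coding sequence sits in the region contributed by the kanamycin adapter and probably accounts for the kanamycin selection listed in the catalogue.

The payload consists of three separate transcription units assembled by Gibson cloning. In the first, the 1,728 bp FUT8 coding sequence lies downstream of a TRE-tight promoter, seen in the map as a series of short, regularly spaced repeats (consistent with tet operator sites) followed by a minimal promoter region. The second unit uses the constitutive hEF1a promoter to express rtTA3, the reverse tetracycline transactivator that binds TRE only when doxycycline is present. FUT8 transcription is therefore switched on and tuned by the drug. The third unit, also driven by hEF1a, expresses the far-red fluorescent protein mKate (TagFP635) as a marker for cells carrying the construct. Each unit ends in its own terminator and is preceded by paired chromatin insulator elements, which should limit crosstalk between neighbouring units. Residual att-type recombination sites reflect the modular origin of the parts. An additional unlabelled 600 bp coding sequence with its own terminator lies at the start of the map, and the record does not identify it.

According to the associated publication title, the construct was used for small-molecule control of antibody N-glycosylation in engineered mammalian cells. FUT8 catalyses core fucosylation.
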