Addgene plasmid #124631: FUT8-Dox
Purpose: Doxycycline-inducible FUT8 expression in mammalian cells
Depositing lab: Ron Weiss. Publication: Small-molecule control of antibody N-glycosylation in engineered mammalian cells. Chang MM, Gaidukov L, Jung G, Tseng WA, Scarcelli JJ, Cornell R, Marshall JK, Lyles JL, Sakorafas P, Chu AA, Cote K, Tzvetkova B, Dolatshahi S, Sumit M, Mulukutla BC, Lauffenburger DA, Figueroa B Jr, Summers NM, Lu TK, Weiss R. Nat Chem Biol. 2019 May 20. pii: 10.1038/s41589-019-0288-4. doi: 10.1038/s41589-019-0288-4. PubMed 31110306.
Backbone
  Vector backbone: pJAZZ
  Backbone manufacturer: Lucigen
  Vector type: Mammalian Expression
Growth in bacteria
  Bacterial resistance: Ampicillin and Kanamycin, 100 & 50 μg/mL
  Growth temperature: 30°C
  Growth strain: NEB Stable
  Copy number: Unknown
Gene/Insert 1
  Gene/Insert name: Alpha-(1,6)-fucosyltransferase (alt name: FUT8)
  Species: Cricetulus griseus
  Insert size (bp): 1728
  Promoter: TRE-tight
  Cloning method: Gibson Cloning
  Sequencing primers: 5′ GGTTTACCGAGCTCTTATTGGTTTTCAAACTTCATTG; 3′ GGATCTTAAAAACATTATACAATACTACAAGCATAAAAACGCAC
Gene/Insert 2
  Gene/Insert name: Tetracycline repressor A3 mutant (alt name: rtTA3)
  Insert size (bp): 708
  Promoter: hEF1a
  Cloning method: Gibson Cloning
  Sequencing primers: 5′ GGTGCGTTTTTATGCTTGTAGTATTGTATAATGTTTTTAAGATC; 3′ GGCGTATAAAACATCTGGATAAGACGAGAGATTGG
Gene/Insert 3
  Gene/Insert name: TagFP635 (alt name: mKate)
  Insert size (bp): 713
  Promoter: hEF1a
  Cloning method: Gibson Cloning
  Sequencing primers: 5′ CCAATCTCTCGTCTTATCCAGATGTTTTATACGCC; 3′ CTGCCTTTTACACTCACATAAGGGAATTCACC
Terms and licenses: Academic/Nonprofit Terms; Industry Terms: Not Available to Industry
How to cite: FUT8-Dox was a gift from Ron Weiss (Addgene plasmid # 124631 ; http://n2t.net/addgene:124631 ; RRID:Addgene_124631)
